>Addgene plasmid #164692 | pCK-D390(UniProt)-FLAG | addgene full sequence | sequence record 328519 | Addgene NGS Result
CTTTTGCTGGCCTTTTGCTCACATGCGCGTTGACATTGATTATTGACTAGTTATTAATAGTAATCAATTA
CGGGGTCATTAGTTCATAGCCCATATATGGAGTTCCGCGTTACATAACTTACGGTAAATGGCCCGCCTGG
CTGACCGCCCAACGACCCCCGCCCATTGACGTCAATAATGACGTATGTTCCCATAGTAACGCCAATAGGG
ACTTTCCATTGACGTCAATGGGTGGAGTATTTACGGTAAACTGCCCACTTGGCAGTACATCAAGTGTATC
ATATGCCAAGTCCGCCCCCTATTGACGTCAATGACGGTAAATGGCCCGCCTGGCATTATGCCCAGTACAT
GACCTTACGGGACTTTCCTACTTGGCAGTACATCTACGTATTAGTCATCGCTATTACCATGGTGATGCGG
TTTTGGCAGTACACCAATGGGCGTGGATAGCGGTTTGACTCACGGGGATTTCCAAGTCTCCACCCCATTG
ACGTCAATGGGAGTTTGTTTTGGCACCAAAATCAACGGGACTTTCCAAAATGTCGTAATAACCCCGCCCC
GTTGACGCAAATGGGCGGTAGGCGTGTACGGTGGGAGGTCTATATAAGCAGAGCTCGTTTAGTGAACCGT
CAGATCGCCTGGAGACGCCATCCACGCTGTTTTGACCTCCATAGAAGACACCGGGACCGATCCAGCCTCC
GCGGCCGGGAACGGTGCATTGGAACGCGGATTCCCCGTGCCAAGAGTGACGTAAGTACCGCCTATAGACT
CTATAGGCACACCCCTTTGGCTCTTATGCATGCTATACTGTTTTTGGCTTGGGGCCTATACACCCCCGCT
TCCTTATGCTATAGGTGATGGTATAGCTTAGCCTATAGGTGTGGGTTATTGACCATTATTGACCACTCCC
CTATTGGTGACGATACTTTCCATTACTAATCCATAACATGGCTCTTTGCCACAACTATCTCTATTGGCTA
TATGCCAATACTCTGTCCTTCAGAGACTGACACGGACTCTGTATTTTTACAGGATGGGGTCCCATTTATT
ATTTACAAATTCACATATACAACAACGCCGTCCCCCGTGCCCGCAGTTTTTATTAAACATAGCGTGGGAT
CTCCACGCGAATCTCGGGTACGTGTTCCGGACATGGGCTCTTCTCCGGTAGCGGCGGAGCTTCCACATCC
GAGCCCTGGTCCCATGCCTCCAGCGGCTCATGGTCGCTCGGCAGCTCCTTGCTCCTAACAGTGGAGGCCA
GACTTAGGCACAGCACAATGCCCACCACCACCAGTGTGCCGCACAAGGCCGTGGCGGTAGGGTATGTGTC
TGAAAATGAGCTCGGAGATTGGGCTCGCACCGCTGACGCAGATGGAAGACTTAAGGCAGCGGCAGAAGAA
GATGCAGGCAGCTGAGTTGTTGTATTCTGATAAGAGTCAGAGGTAACTCCCGTTGCGGTGCTGTTAACGG
TGGAGGGCAGTGTAGTCTGAGCAGTACTCGTTGCTGCCGCGCGCGCCACCAGACATAATAGCTGACAGAC
TAACAGACTGTTCCTTTCCATGGGTCTTTTCTGCAGTCACCGTCCTTGACACGAAGCTTGGTACCGAGCT
CGGATCCACTAGTCCAGTGTGGTGGAATTCTGCAGATATCCAGCACAGTGGCGGCCGCGGGAATTCGATT
CGAGGTACCATGATGAAAGAGCCCGAGGAGACCATGCCTGACAAGAATGAGGAGGAAGAAGAAGAACTTC
TTAAGCCTGTGTGGATTCGATGCACTCATTCAGAAAACTACTACTCCAGTGACCCCATGGATCAGGTGGG
AGATTCTACAGTGGTTGGAACGAGTAGGCTTCGTGACTTATATGACAAATTTGAGGAGGAGTTGGGGAGC
AGGCAAGAAAAGGCCAAAGCTGCTCGGCCTCCGTGGGAACCTCCAAAGACGAAGCTCGATGAAGATTTAG
AGAGTTCCAGTGAATCCGAGTGTGAGTCTGATGAGGACAGCACCTGTTCTAGCAGCTCAGACTCTGAAGT
TTTTGACGTTATTGCAGAAATCAAACGCAAAAAGGCCCACCCTGACCGACTTCATGATGAACTTTGGTAC
AACGATCCAGGCCAGATGAATGATGGACCACTCTGCAAATGCAGCGCAAAGGCAAGACGCACAGGAATTA
GGCACAGCATTTATCCTGGAGAAGAGGCCATCAAGCCCTGTCGTCCTATGACCAACAATGCTGGCAGACT
TTTCCACTACCGGATCACAGTCTCCCCGCCTACGAACTTTTTAACTGACAGGCCAACTGTTATAGAATAC
GATGATCACGAGTATATCTTTGAAGGATTTTCTATGTTTGCACATGCCCCCCTGACCAATATTCCACTGT
GTAAAGTAATTAGATTCAACATAGACTACACGATTCATTTCATTGAAGAGATGATGCCGGAGAATTTTTG
TGTGAAAGGGCTTGAACTCTTTTCACTGTTCCTATTCAGAGATATTTTGGAATTATATGACTGGAATCTT
AAAGGTCCTTTGTTTGAAGACAGCCCTCCCTGCTGCCCAAGATTTCATTTCATGCCACGTTTTGTAAGAT
TTCTTCCAGATGGAGGAAAGGAAGTGCTGTCCATGCACCAGATTCTCCTGTACTTGTTAAGGTGCAGCAA
AGCCCTGGTGCCTGAGGAGGAGATTGCCAATATGCTTCAGTGGGAGGAGCTGGAGTGGCAGAAATATGCA
GAAGAATGCAAAGGCATGATTGTTACCAACCCTGGGACGAAACCAAGCTCTGTCCGTATCGATCAACTGG
ATCGTGAACAGTTCAACCCCGATGTGATTACTTTTCCGATTATCGTCCACTTTGGGATACGCCCTGCACA
GTTGAGTTATGCAGGAGACCCACAGTACCAAAAACTGTGGAAGAGTTATGTGAAACTTCGCCACCTCCTA
GCAAATAGTCCCAAAGTCAAACAAACTGACAAACAGAAGCTGGCACAGAGGGAGGAAGCCCTCCAAAAAA
TACGGCAGAAGAATACAATGAGACGAGAAGTAACGGTGGAGCTAAGTAGCCAAGGATTCTGGAAAACTGG
CATCCGTTCTGATGTCTGTCAGCATGCAATGATGCTACCTGTTCTGACCCATCATATCCGCTACCACCAA
TGCCTAATGCATTTGGACAAGTTGATAGGATATACTTTCCAAGATCGTTGTCTGTTGCAGCTGGCCATGA
CTCATCCAAGTCATCATTTAAATTTTGGAATGAATCCTGATCATGCCAGGAATTCATTATCTAACTGTGG
AATTCGGCAGCCCAAATACGGAGACAGAAAAGTTCATCACATGCACATGCGGAAGAAAGGGATTAACACC
TTGATAAATATCATGTCACGCCTTGGCCAAGATGACCCAACTCCCTCGAGGATTAACCACAATGAACGGT
TGGAATTCCTGGGTGATGCTGTTGTTGAATTTCTGACCAGCGTCCATTTGTACTATTTGTTTCCTAGTCT
GGAAGAAGGAGGATTAGCAACCTATCGGACTGCCATTGTTCAGAATCAGCACCTTGCCATGCTAGCAAAG
AAACTTGAACTGGATCGATTTATGCTGTATGCTCACGGGCCTGACCTTTGTAGAGAATCGGACCTTCGAC
ATGCAATGGCCAATTGTTTTGAAGCGTTAATAGGAGCTGTTTACTTGGAGGGAAGCCTGGAGGAAGCCAA
GCAGTTATTTGGACGCTTGCTCTTTAATGATCCGGACCTGCGCGAAGTCTGGCTCAATTATCCTCTCCAC
CCACTCCAACTACAAGAGCCAAATACTGATCGACAACTTATTGAAACTTCTCCGGTTCTACAAAAACTTA
CTGAGTTTGAAGAAGCAATTGGAGTAATTTTTACTCATGTTCGACTTCTGGCAAGGGCATTCACATTGAG
AACTGTGGGATTTAACCATCTGACCCTAGGCCACAATCAGAGAATGGAATTCCTAGGTGACTCCATAATG
CAACTGGTAGCCACAGAGTACTTATTCATTCATTTCCCAGATCATCATGAAGGACACTTAACTTTGTTGC
GAAGCTCTTTGGTGAATAATAGAACTCAGGCCAAGGTAGCGGAGGAGCTGGGCATGCAGGAGTACGCCAT
AACCAACGACAAGACCAAGAGGCCTGTGGCGCTTCGCACCAAGACCTTGGCGGACCTTTTGGAATCATTT
ATTGCAGCGCTGTACATTGATAAGGATTTGGAATATGTTCATACTTTCATGAATGTCTGCTTCTTTCCAC
GATTGAAAGAGTTCATTTTGAATCAGGATTGGAATGACCCCAAATCCCAGCTTCAGCAGTGTTGCTTGAC
ACTTAGGACAGAAGGAAAAGAGCCAGACATTCCTCTGTACAAGACTCTGCAGACAGTGGGCCCATCCCAT
GCCCGAACCTACACTGTGGCTGTTTATTTCAAGGGAGAAAGAATAGGCTGTGGGAAAGGACCAAGTATTC
AGCAAGCGGAAATGGGAGCAGCAATGGATGCGCTTGAAAAATATAATTTTCCCCAGATGGCCCATCAGAA
GCGGTTCATCGAACGGAAGTACAGACAAGAGTTAAAAGAAATGAGGTGGGAAAGAGAGCATCAAGAGAGA
GAGCCAGATGAGACTGAAGACATCAAGAAAGACTACAAAGACGATGACGATAAATAATCTAGAGACAATC
ACTAGTGAATTCGCGGCCGCTCGAGTCTAGAGGGCCCGTTTAAACCCGCTGATCAGCCTCGACTGTGCCT
TCTAGTTGCCAGCCATCTGTTGTTTGCCCCTCCCCCGTGCCTTCCTTGACCCTGGAAGGTGCCACTCCCA
CTGTCCTTTCCTAATAAAATGAGGAAATTGCATCGCATTGTCTGAGTAGGTGTCATTCTATTCTGGGGGG
TGGGGTGGGGCAGGACAGCAAGGGGGAGGATTGGGAAGACAATAGCAGGCATGCTGGGGAGTCGAAATTC
AGAAGAACTCGTCAAGAAGGCGATAGAAGGCGATGCGCTGCGAATCGGGAGCGGCGATACCGTAAAGCAC
GAGGAAGCGGTCAGCCCATTCGCCGCCAAGCTCTTCAGCAATATCACGGGTAGCCAACGCTATGTCCTGA
TAGCGGTCCGCCACACCCAGCCGGCCACAGTCGATGAATCCAGAAAAGCGGCCATTTTCCACCATGATAT
TCGGCAAGCAGGCATCGCCATGGGTCACGACGAGATCCTCGCCGTCGGGCATGCTCGCCTTGAGCCTGGC
GAACAGTTCGGCTGGCGCGAGCCCCTGATGCTCTTCGTCCAGATCATCCTGATCGACAAGACCGGCTTCC
ATCCGAGTACGTGCTCGCTCGATGCGATGTTTCGCTTGGTGGTCGAATGGGCAGGTAGCCGGATCAAGCG
TATGCAGCCGCCGCATTGCATCAGCCATGATGGATACTTTCTCGGCAGGAGCAAGGTGAGATGACAGGAG
ATCCTGCCCCGGCACTTCGCCCAATAGCAGCCAGTCCCTTCCCGCTTCAGTGACAACGTCGAGCACAGCT
GCGCAAGGAACGCCCGTCGTGGCCAGCCACGATAGCCGCGCTGCCTCGTCTTGCAGTTCATTCAGGGCAC
CGGACAGGTCGGTCTTGACAAAAAGAACCGGGCGCCCCTGCGCTGACAGCCGGAACACGGCGGCATCAGA
GCAGCCGATTGTCTGTTGTGCCCAGTCATAGCCGAATAGCCTCTCCACCCAAGCGGCCGGAGAACCTGCG
TGCAATCCATCTTGTTCAATCATGCGAAACGATCCTCATCCTGTCTCTTGATCAGATCTTGATCCCCTGC
GCCATCAGATCCTTGGCGGCAAGAAAGCCATCCAGTTTACTTTGCAGGGCTTCCCAACCTTACCAGAGGG
CGCCCCAGCTGGCAATTCCGGTTCGCTTGCTGTCCATAAAACCGCCCAGTCTAGCTATCGCCATGTAAGC
CCACTGCAAGCTACCTGCTTTCTCTTTGCGCTTGCGTTTTCCCTTGTCCAGATAGCCCAGTAGCTGACAT
TCATCCGGGGTCAGCACCGTTTCTGCGGACTGGCTTTCTACGTGAAAAGGATCTAGGTGAAGATCCTTTT
TGATAATCTCATGACCAAAATCCCTTAACGTGAGTTTTCGTTCCACTGAGCGTCAGACCCCGTAGAAAAG
ATCAAAGGATCTTCTTGAGATCCTTTTTTTCTGCGCGTAATCTGCTGCTTGCAAACAAAAAAACCACCGC
TACCAGCGGTGGTTTGTTTGCCGGATCAAGAGCTACCAACTCTTTTTCCGAAGGTAACTGGCTTCAGCAG
AGCGCAGATACCAAATACTGTTCTTCTAGTGTAGCCGTAGTTAGGCCACCACTTCAAGAACTCTGTAGCA
CCGCCTACATACCTCGCTCTGCTAATCCTGTTACCAGTGGCTGCTGCCAGTGGCGATAAGTCGTGTCTTA
CCGGGTTGGACTCAAGACGATAGTTACCGGATAAGGCACAGCGGTCGGGCTGAACGGGGGGTTCGTGCAC
ACAGCCCAGCTTGGAGCGAACGACCTACACCGAACTGAGATACCTACAGCGTGAGCTATGAGAAAGCGCC
ACGCTTCCCGAAGGGAGAAAGGCGGACAGGTATCCGGTAAGCGGCAGGGTCGGAACAGGAGAGCGCACGA
GGGAGCTTCCAGGGGGAAACGCCTGGTATCTTTATAGTCCTGTCGGGTTTCGCCACCTCTGACTTGAGCG
TCGATTTTTGTGATGCTCGTCAGGGGGGCGGAGCCTATGGAAAAACGCCAGCAACGCGGCCTTTTTACGG
TTCCTGGC
Features (pLannotate 1.2.2; 9 found; start..end, strand, type, name):
     32..411     +  enhancer       CMV enhancer: human cytomegalovirus immediate early enhancer
    413..612     +  promoter       CMV promoter: human cytomegalovirus (CMV) immediate early promoter
    751..1576    +  intron         CMV intron A: human cytomegalovirus intron A (Chapman et al., 1991)
   1642..4650    +  CDS            DROSHA (fragment): RNC_HUMAN - Also known as RN3, RNASE3L, RNASEN. Experimental evidence at protein level: Swiss-Prot protein existence level 1. Ribonuclease III double-stranded (ds) RNA-specific endoribonuclease that is involved in the initial step of microRNA (miRNA) biogenesis. Component of the microprocessor complex that is required to process primary miRNA transcripts (pri-miRNAs) to release precursor miRNA (pre-miRNA) in the nucleus. Within the microprocessor complex, DROSHA cleaves the 3' and 5' strands of a stem-loop in pri- miRNAs (processing center 11 bp from the dsRNA-ssRNA junction) to release hairpi
   4651..4674    +  CDS            3xFLAG (fragment): three tandem FLAG® epitope tags
   4753..4960    +  polyA_signal   bGH poly(A) signal: bovine growth hormone polyadenylation signal
   4969..5763    -  CDS            NeoR/KanR: aminoglycoside phosphotransferase from Tn5; aph(3')-II (or nptII); confers resistance to neomycin, kanamycin, and G418 (Geneticin®)
   5795..6064    -  CDS            tnpA (fragment): TN5P_ECOLX - Also known as tnp. Experimental evidence at protein level: Swiss-Prot protein existence level 1. Mediates transposition of transposon Tn5 by a 'cut and paste' mechanism. First, the monomeric transposase binds the 19 bp inverted DNA repeats flanking the transposon. Then, dimerization of the DNA- bound transposase creates a synaptic DNA complex. After nicking of the first DNA strand, excision of the transposon proceeds through a series of intermediates. The transposase then mediates the insertion of the transposon at a new site by strand transfer. The activity of the wild- type tran
   6175..6763    +  rep_origin     ori: high-copy-number ColE1/pMB1/pBR322/pUC origin of replication
