[The description below was written by a language model from this plasmid's Addgene catalogue record and pLannotate feature annotations shown in this document.]
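Description:
pCK-D390(UniProt)-FLAG is a 6.8 kb mammalian expression plasmid for producing an N-terminally truncated form of human Drosha carrying a C-terminal FLAG epitope. The backbone is recorded as unknown, although the depositor notes that the construct derives from a previously published pCK-Drosha-FLAG plasmid. In bacteria it is maintained through a high-copy ColE1/pUC-type origin and selected with kanamycin via a Tn5-derived aminoglycoside phosphotransferase (NeoR/KanR) gene. A short fragment of Tn5 transposase sequence lies next to this marker and appears to be a remnant carried over with the resistance gene rather than a functional element. No eukaryotic promoter is annotated for the marker, so the record does not support assuming it can be used for G418 selection in mammalian cells.

The expression cassette begins with the human cytomegalovirus immediate-early enhancer and promoter, followed by CMV intron A, an element commonly included to boost transcript processing and expression. Next comes the DROSHA coding fragment of about 3 kb. It is fused in frame to a 24-nucleotide stretch that the annotation matches to part of a 3xFLAG tag, a length consistent with a single FLAG epitope. A bovine growth hormone polyadenylation signal terminates the transcript. The name suggests a truncation defined around residue 390 in UniProt numbering, but the record does not state the exact boundaries.

Drosha is the RNase III enzyme of the Microprocessor complex, which cleaves primary microRNA hairpins to release pre-miRNAs. This construct is intended for transient expression of the truncated, epitope-tagged enzyme in mammalian cells. The FLAG tag allows detection or affinity purification, and the associated study concerned the processing of suboptimal microRNA hairpins within clusters.
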