Addgene plasmid #164692: pCK-D390(UniProt)-FLAG
Purpose: Express N-terminally truncated Drosha-FLAG in mammalian cells
Depositing lab: David Bartel. Depositing organization: Whitehead Institute for Biomedical Research. Publication: MicroRNA Clustering Assists Processing of Suboptimal MicroRNA Hairpins through the Action of the ERH Protein. Fang W, Bartel DP. Mol Cell. 2020 Apr 16;78(2):289-302.e6. doi: 10.1016/j.molcel.2020.01.026. PubMed 32302541.
Backbone
  Vector backbone: unknown
  Backbone manufacturer: N/A
  Vector type: Mammalian Expression
Growth in bacteria
  Bacterial resistance: Kanamycin, 50 μg/mL
  Growth temperature: 37°C
  Growth strain: DH5alpha
  Copy number: Unknown
Gene/Insert
  Gene/Insert name: N-terminally truncated Drosha
  Species: H. sapiens (human)
  Entrez Gene: DROSHA (a.k.a. ETOHI2, HSA242976, RANSE3L, RN3, RNASE3L, RNASEN)
  Promoter: CMV
  Tag / fusion protein: FLAG (C terminal on insert)
  Cloning method: Unknown
  Sequencing primers: 5′ CMV-F
Terms and licenses: Academic/Nonprofit Terms; Industry Terms: Not Available to Industry
Depositor comments: Derived from pCK-Drosha-FLAG published in Han, J., Lee, Y., Yeom, K.H., Kim, Y.K., Jin, H., and Kim, V.N. (2004). The Drosha-DGCR8 complex in primary microRNA processing. Genes Dev 18, 3016-3027.
How to cite: pCK-D390(UniProt)-FLAG was a gift from David Bartel (Addgene plasmid # 164692 ; http://n2t.net/addgene:164692 ; RRID:Addgene_164692)
