>Addgene plasmid #164692 | pCK-D390(UniProt)-FLAG | depositor partial sequence | sequence record 320069 | GAGTTCCAGTGAATCCGAGTGTG
CAGCTCAGACTCTGAAGTTTTTGACGTTATTGCAGAAATCAAACGCAAAAAGGCCCACCCTGACCGACTT
CATGATGAACTTTGGTACAACGATCCAGGCCAGATGAATGATGGACCACTCTGCAAATGCAGCGCAAAGG
CAAGACGCACAGGAATTAGGCACAGCATTTATCCTGGAGAAGAGGCCATCAAGCCCTGTCGTCCTATGAC
CAACAATGCTGGCAGACTTTTCCACTACCGGATCACAGTCTCCCCGCCTACGAACTTTTTAACTGACAGG
CCAACTGTTATAGAATACGATGATCACGAGTATATCTTTGAAGGATTTTCTATGTTTGCACATGCCCCCC
TGACCAATATTCCACTGTGTAAAGTAATTAGATTCAACATAGACTACACGATTCATTTCATTGAAGAGAT
GATGCCGGAGAATTTTTGTGTGAAAGGGCTTGAACTCTTTTCACTGTTCCTATTCAGAGATATTTTGGAA
TTATATGACTGGAATCTTAAAGGTCCTTTGTTTGAAGACAGCCCTCCCTGCTGCCCAAGATTTCATTTCA
TGCCACGTTTTGTAAGATTTCTTCCAGATGGAGGAAAGGAAGTGCTGTCCATGCACCAGATTCTCCTGTA
CTTGTTAAGGTGCAGCAAAGCCCTGGTGCCTGAGGAGGAGATTGCCAATATGCTTCAGTGGGAGGAGCTG
GAGTGGCAGAAATATGCAGAAGAATGCAAAGGCATGATTGTTACCAACCCTGGGACGAAACCAAGCTCTG
TCCGTATCGATCAACTGGATCGTGAACAGTTCAACCCCGATGTGATTACTTTTCCGATTATCGTCCACTT
TGGGATACGCCCTGCACAG
